>Addgene plasmid #209240 | pCAG/ATP8A1(E191Q)-HA | addgene full sequence | sequence record 413020 | Addgene NGS Result
GATCTTTTTCCCTCTGCCAAAAATTATGGGGACATCATGAAGCCCCTTGAGCATCTGACTTCTGGCTAAT
AAAGGAAATTTATTTTCATTGCAATAGTGTGTTGGAATTTTTTGTGTCTCTCACTCGGAAGGACATATGG
GAGGGCAAATCATTTAAAACATCAGAATGAGTATTTGGTTTAGAGTTTGGCAACATATGCCCATATGCTG
GCTGCCATGAACAAAGGTTGGCTATAAAGAGGTCATCAGTATATGAAACAGCCCCCTGCTGTCCATTCCT
TATTCCATAGAAAAGCCTTGACTTGAGGTTAGATTTTTTTTATATTTTGTTTTGTGTTATTTTTTTCTTT
AACATCCCTAAAATTTTCCTTACATGTTTTACTAGCCAGATTTTTCCTCCTCTCCTGACTACTCCCAGTC
ATAGCTGTCCCTCTTCTCTTATGGAGATCCCTCGACCTGCAGCCCAAGCTTGGCGTAATCATGGTCATAG
CTGTTTCCTGTGTGAAATTGTTATCCGCTCACAATTCCACACAACATACGAGCCGGAAGCATAAAGTGTA
AAGCCTGGGGTGCCTAATGAGTGAGCTAACTCACATTAATTGCGTTGCGCTCACTGCCCGCTTTCCAGTC
GGGAAACCTGTCGTGCCAGCGGATCCGCATCTCAATTAGTCAGCAACCATAGTCCCGCCCCTAACTCCGC
CCATCCCGCCCCTAACTCCGCCCAGTTCCGCCCATTCTCCGCCCCATGGCTGACTAATTTTTTTTATTTA
TGCAGAGGCCGAGGCCGCCTCGGCCTCTGAGCTATTCCAGAAGTAGTGAGGAGGCTTTTTTGGAGGCCTA
GGCTTTTGCAAAAAGCTAACTTGTTTATTGCAGCTTATAATGGTTACAAATAAAGCAATAGCATCACAAA
TTTCACAAATAAAGCATTTTTTTCACTGCATTCTAGTTGTGGTTTGTCCAAACTCATCAATGTATCTTAT
CATGTCTGGATCCGCTGCATTAATGAATCGGCCAACGCGCGGGGAGAGGCGGTTTGCGTATTGGGCGCTC
TTCCGCTTCCTCGCTCACTGACTCGCTGCGCTCGGTCGTTCGGCTGCGGCGAGCGGTATCAGCTCACTCA
AAGGCGGTAATACGGTTATCCACAGAATCAGGGGATAACGCAGGAAAGAACATGTGAGCAAAAGGCCAGC
AAAAGGCCAGGAACCGTAAAAAGGCCGCGTTGCTGGCGTTTTTCCATAGGCTCCGCCCCCCTGACGAGCA
TCACAAAAATCGACGCTCAAGTCAGAGGTGGCGAAACCCGACAGGACTATAAAGATACCAGGCGTTTCCC
CCTGGAAGCTCCCTCGTGCGCTCTCCTGTTCCGACCCTGCCGCTTACCGGATACCTGTCCGCCTTTCTCC
CTTCGGGAAGCGTGGCGCTTTCTCATAGCTCACGCTGTAGGTATCTCAGTTCGGTGTAGGTCGTTCGCTC
CAAGCTGGGCTGTGTGCACGAACCCCCCGTTCAGCCCGACCGCTGCGCCTTATCCGGTAACTATCGTCTT
GAGTCCAACCCGGTAAGACACGACTTATCGCCACTGGCAGCAGCCACTGGTAACAGGATTAGCAGAGCGA
GGTATGTAGGCGGTGCTACAGAGTTCTTGAAGTGGTGGCCTAACTACGGCTACACTAGAAGAACAGTATT
TGGTATCTGCGCTCTGCTGAAGCCAGTTACCTTCGGAAAAAGAGTTGGTAGCTCTTGATCCGGCAAACAA
ACCACCGCTGGTAGCGGTGGTTTTTTTGTTTGCAAGCAGCAGATTACGCGCAGAAAAAAAGGATCTCAAG
AAGATCCTTTGATCTTTTCTACGGGGTCTGACGCTCAGTGGAACGAAAACTCACGTTAAGGGATTTTGGT
CATGAGATTATCAAAAAGGATCTTCACCTAGATCCTTTTAAATTAAAAATGAAGTTTTAAATCAATCTAA
AGTATATATGAGTAAACTTGGTCTGACAGTTACCAATGCTTAATCAGTGAGGCACCTATCTCAGCGATCT
GTCTATTTCGTTCATCCATAGTTGCCTGACTCCCCGTCGTGTAGATAACTACGATACGGGAGGGCTTACC
ATCTGGCCCCAGTGCTGCAATGATACCGCGAGACCCACGCTCACCGGCTCCAGATTTATCAGCAATAAAC
CAGCCAGCCGGAAGGGCCGAGCGCAGAAGTGGTCCTGCAACTTTATCCGCCTCCATCCAGTCTATTAATT
GTTGCCGGGAAGCTAGAGTAAGTAGTTCGCCAGTTAATAGTTTGCGCAACGTTGTTGCCATTGCTACAGG
CATCGTGGTGTCACGCTCGTCGTTTGGTATGGCTTCATTCAGCTCCGGTTCCCAACGATCAAGGCGAGTT
ACATGATCCCCCATGTTGTGCAAAAAAGCGGTTAGCTCCTTCGGTCCTCCGATCGTTGTCAGAAGTAAGT
TGGCCGCAGTGTTATCACTCATGGTTATGGCAGCACTGCATAATTCTCTTACTGTCATGCCATCCGTAAG
ATGCTTTTCTGTGACTGGTGAGTACTCAACCAAGTCATTCTGAGAATAGTGTATGCGGCGACCGAGTTGC
TCTTGCCCGGCGTCAATACGGGATAATACCGCGCCACATAGCAGAACTTTAAAAGTGCTCATCATTGGAA
AACGTTCTTCGGGGCGAAAACTCTCAAGGATCTTACCGCTGTTGAGATCCAGTTCGATGTAACCCACTCG
TGCACCCAACTGATCTTCAGCATCTTTTACTTTCACCAGCGTTTCTGGGTGAGCAAAAACAGGAAGGCAA
AATGCCGCAAAAAAGGGAATAAGGGCGACACGGAAATGTTGAATACTCATACTCTTCCTTTTTCAATATT
ATTGAAGCATTTATCAGGGTTATTGTCTCATGAGCGGATACATATTTGAATGTATTTAGAAAAATAAACA
AATAGGGGTTCCGCGCACATTTCCCCGAAAAGTGCCACCTGGGTCGAGCAGTGTGGTTTTCAAGAGGAAG
CAAAAAGCCTCTCCACCCAGGCCTGGAATGTTTCCACCCAATGTCGAGCAGTGTGGTTTTGCAAGAGGAA
GCAAAAAGCCTCTCCACCCAGGCCTGGAATGTTTCCACCCAATGTCGAGCAAACCCCGCCCAGCGTCTTG
TCATTGGCGAATTAATTCGAACACGCAGATGCAGTCGGGGCGGCGCGGTCCCAGGTCCACTTCGCATATT
AAGGTGACGCGTGTGGCCTCGAACACCGAGCGACCCTGCAGCCAATATGGGATCGGCCATTGAACAAGAT
GGATTGCACGCAGGTTCTCCGGCCGCTTGGGTGGAGAGGCTATTCGGCTATGACTGGGCACAACAGACAA
TCGGCTGCTCTGATGCCGCCGTGTTCCGGCTGTCAGCGCAGGGGCGCCCGGTTCTTTTTGTCAAGACCGA
CCTGTCCGGTGCCCTGAATGAACTGCAGGACGAGGCAGCGCGGCTATCGTGGCTGGCCACGACGGGCGTT
CCTTGCGCAGCTGTGCTCGACGTTGTCACTGAAGCGGGAAGGGACTGGCTGCTATTGGGCGAAGTGCCGG
GGCAGGATCTCCTGTCATCTCACCTTGCTCCTGCCGAGAAAGTATCCATCATGGCTGATGCAATGCGGCG
GCTGCATACGCTTGATCCGGCTACCTGCCCATTCGACCACCAAGCGAAACATCGCATCGAGCGAGCACGT
ACTCGGATGGAAGCCGGTCTTGTCGATCAGGATGATCTGGACGAAGAGCATCAGGGGCTCGCGCCAGCCG
AACTGTTCGCCAGGCTCAAGGCGCGCATGCCCGACGGCGATGATCTCGTCGTGACCCATGGCGATGCCTG
CTTGCCGAATATCATGGTGGAAAATGGCCGCTTTTCTGGATTCATCGACTGTGGCCGGCTGGGTGTGGCG
GACCGCTATCAGGACATAGCGTTGGCTACCCGTGATATTGCTGAAGAGCTTGGCGGCGAATGGGCTGACC
GCTTCCTCGTGCTTTACGGTATCGCCGCTCCCGATTCGCAGCGCATCGCCTTCTATCGCCTTCTTGACGA
GTTCTTCTGAGGGGATCGGCAATAAAAAGACAGAATAAAACGCACGGGTGTTGGGTCGTTTGTTCGGATC
CGTCGACATTGATTATTGACTAGTTATTAATAGTAATCAATTACGGGGTCATTAGTTCATAGCCCATATA
TGGAGTTCCGCGTTACATAACTTACGGTAAATGGCCCGCCTGGCTGACCGCCCAACGACCCCCGCCCATT
GACGTCAATAATGACGTATGTTCCCATAGTAACGCCAATAGGGACTTTCCATTGACGTCAATGGGTGGAG
TATTTACGGTAAACTGCCCACTTGGCAGTACATCAAGTGTATCATATGCCAAGTACGCCCCCTATTGACG
TCAATGACGGTAAATGGCCCGCCTGGCATTATGCCCAGTACATGACCTTATGGGACTTTCCTACTTGGCA
GTACATCTACGTATTAGTCATCGCTATTACCATGGTCGAGGTGAGCCCCACGTTCTGCTTCACTCTCCCC
ATCTCCCCCCCCTCCCCACCCCCAATTTTGTATTTATTTATTTTTTAATTATTTTGTGCAGCGATGGGGG
CGGGGGGGGGGGGGGGGGCGCGCCAGTGGGGGGTGGGGGGGGCGGGGGGGGGGGGGGGGGGGGGGGGGGG
GGGGGGGGCGCGGGGGGGGCGGGGCGGGGGGGGGCGGGGGGCGGGGCGGGGCGAGGCGGAGAGGTGCGGC
GGCAGCCAATCAGAGCGGCGCGCTCCGAAAGTTTCCTTTTATGGCGAGGCGGCGGCGGCGGCGGCCCTAT
AAAAAGCGAAGCGCGCGGCGGGCGGGAGTCGCTGCGCGCTGCCTTCGCCCCGTGCCCCGCTCCGCCGCCG
CCTCGCGCCGCCCGCCCCGGCTCTGACTGACCGCGTTACTCCCACAGGTGAGCGGGCGGGACGGCCCTTC
TCCTCCGGGCTGTAATTAGCGCTTGGTTTAATGACGGCTTGTTTCTTTTCTGTGGCTGCGTGAAAGCCTT
GAGGGGCTCCGGGAGGGCCCTTTGTGCGGGGGGAGCGGCTCGGGGGGTGCGTGCGTGTGTGTGTGCGTGG
GGAGCGCCGCGTGCGGCTCCGCGCTGCCCGGCGGCTGTGAGCGCTGCGGGCGCGGCGCGGGGCTTTGTGC
GCTCCGCAGTGTGCGCGAGGGGAGCGCGGCCGGGGGCGGTGCCCCGCGGTGCGGGGGGGGCTGCGAGGGG
AACAAAGGCTGCGTGCGGGGTGTGTGCGTGGGGGGGTGAGCAGGGGGTGTGGGCGCGTCGGTCGGGCTGC
AACCCCCCCTGCACCCCCCTCCCCGAGTTGCTGAGCACGGCCCGGCTTCGGGTGCGGGGCTCCGTACGGG
GCGTGGCGCGGGGCTCGCCGTGCCGGGCGGGGGGTGGCGGCAGGTGGGGGTGCCGGGCGGGGCGGGGCCG
CCTCGGGCCGGGGAGGGCTCGGGGGAGGGGCGCGGCGGCCCCCGGAGCGCCGGCGGCTGTCGAGGCGCGG
CGAGCCGCAGCCATTGCCTTTTATGGTAATCGTGCGAGAGGGCGCAGGGACTTCCTTTGTCCCAAATCTG
TGCGGAGCCGAAATCTGGGAGGCGCCGCCGCACCCCCTCTAGCGGGCGCGGGGCGAAGCGGTGCGGCGCC
GGCAGGAAGGAAATGGGCGGGGAGGGCCTTCGTGCGTCGCCGCGCCGCCGTCCCCTTCTCCCTCTCCAGC
CTCGGGGCTGTCCGCGGGGGGACGGCTGCCTTCGGGGGGGACGGGGCAGGGCGGGGTTCGGCTTCTGGCG
TGTGACCGGCGGCTCTAGAGCCTCTGCTAACCATGTTCATGCCTTCTTCTTTTTCCTACAGCTCCTGGGC
AACGTGCTGGTTATTGTGCTGTCTCATCATTTTGGCAAAGAATTTGCTAGCGAGCTCGCGGCCGCAGATC
TCTAGTTAAGCTATCAACAAGTTTGTACAAAAAAGCAGGCTCTTTAAAGGAACCAATTCAGTCGACTGGA
TCCACCATGCCCACCATGCGGAGGACCGTGTCGGAGATCCGCTCGCGCGCCGAAGGTTATGAGAAGACAG
ATGATGTTTCAGAGAAGACCTCACTGGCTGACCAGGAGGAAGTAAGGACTATTTTCATCAACCAGCCCCA
GCTGACAAAATTCTGCAATAACCATGTCAGCACTGCAAAATACAACATAATCACATTCCTTCCAAGATTT
CTCTACTCTCAGTTCAGAAGAGCTGCTAATTCATTTTTTCTCTTTATTGCACTGCTGCAGCAAATACCTG
ATGTGTCACCAACAGGTCGTTATACAACACTGGTTCCTCTCTTATTTATTTTAGCTGTGGCAGCTATCAA
AGAGATAATAGAAGATATTAAACGACATAAAGCTGATAATGCAGTGAACAAGAAACAAACGCAAGTTTTG
AGAAATGGTGCTTGGGAAATTGTCCACTGGGAAAAGGTAAATGTTGGAGATATAGTTATAATAAAAGGCA
AAGAGTATATACCTGCTGACACTGTACTTCTCTCATCAAGTGAGCCCCAAGCCATGTGCTACATTGAAAC
ATCCAACTTAGATGGTCAAACAAACTTGAAAATTAGACAGGGCTTACCAGCAACATCAGATATCAAAGAC
GTTGACAGTTTGATGAGGATTTCTGGCAGAATTGAGTGTGAAAGTCCAAACAGACATCTCTACGATTTTG
TTGGAAACATAAGGCTTGATGGACATGGCACCGTTCCACTGGGAGCAGATCAGATTCTTCTTCGAGGAGC
TCAGTTGAGAAATACACAGTGGGTTCATGGAATAGTTGTCTACACTGGACATGACACCAAGCTGATGCAG
AATTCAACAAGTCCACCACTTAAGCTCTCAAATGTGGAACGGATTACAAATGTACAAATTTTGATTTTAT
TTTGTATCTTAATTGCCATGTCTCTTGTCTGTTCTGTGGGCTCAGCCATTTGGAATCGAAGGCATTCTGG
AAAAGACTGGTATCTCAATCTAAACTATGGTGGCGCTAGTAATTTTGGACTGAATTTCTTGACCTTCATC
ATCCTTTTCAACAATCTCATTCCTATCAGCTTATTGGTTACATTAGAAGTTGTGAAATTTACCCAGGCAT
ACTTCATAAATTGGGATCTTGACATGCACTATGAACCCACAGACACTGCTGCTATGGCTCGAACATCTAA
TCTGAATGAGGAACTTGGCCAGGTTAAATACATATTTTCTGACAAAACTGGTACTCTGACATGCAATGTA
ATGCAGTTTAAGAAGTGCACCATAGCGGGAGTTGCTTATGGGCAGAACTCACAGTTTGGAGATGAAAAAA
CATTTAGTGATTCATCATTGCTGGAAAATCTCCAAAATAATCATCCAACTGCACCTATAATATGTGAATT
TCTTACAATGATGGCAGTCTGTCACACAGCAGTGCCAGAGCGAGAAGGTGACAAGATTATTTATCAAGCA
GCATCTCCAGATGAGGGAGCATTGGTCAGAGCAGCCAAGCAATTGAATTTTGTTTTCACTGGAAGAACAC
CCGACTCGGTGATTATAGATTCACTGGGGCAGGAAGAAAGATATGAATTGCTCAATGTCTTGGAGTTTAC
CAGTGCTAGGAAAAGAATGTCAGTGATTGTTCGCACTCCATCTGGAAAGTTACGACTCTACTGCAAAGGA
GCTGACACTGTAATTTATGATCGACTGGCAGAGACGTCAAAATACAAAGAAATTACCCTAAAACATTTAG
AGCAGTTTGCTACAGAAGGGTTAAGAACTTTATGTTTTGCTGTGGCTGAGATTTCAGAGAGCGACTTTCA
GGAGTGGCGAGCAGTCTATCAGCGAGCATCTACATCTGTGCAGAACAGGCTACTCAAACTCGAAGAGAGT
TATGAGTTGATTGAAAAGAATCTTCAGCTACTTGGAGCAACAGCCATTGAGGATAAATTACAAGATCAAG
TGCCTGAAACCATAGAAACGCTAATGAAAGCAGACATCAAAATCTGGATCCTTACAGGGGACAAGCAAGA
AACTGCCATTAACATCGGACACTCCTGCAAACTGTTGAAGAAGAACATGGGAATGATTGTTATAAATGAA
GGCTCTCTTGATGGAACAAGGGAAACTCTCAGTCGTCACTGTACTACCCTTGGTGATGCTCTCCGGAAAG
AGAATGATTTTGCTCTTATAATTGATGGGAAAACCCTCAAATATGCCTTAACCTTTGGAGTACGACAGTA
TTTCCTGGACTTAGCTTTGTCATGCAAAGCTGTCATTTGCTGTCGGGTTTCTCCTCTTCAAAAATCTGAA
GTTGTTGAGATGGTTAAGAAACAAGTCAAAGTCGTAACGCTTGCAATCGGTGATGGAGCAAATGATGTCA
GCATGATACAGACAGCGCACGTTGGTGTTGGTATCAGTGGCAATGAAGGCCTGCAGGCAGCTAATTCCTC
TGACTACTCCATAGCTCAGTTCAAATATTTGAAGAATTTACTGATGATTCATGGTGCCTGGAACTATAAC
AGAGTCTCCAAGTGCATCTTATACTGCTTCTACAAGAATATAGTGCTCTATATTATCGAGATCTGGTTTG
CCTTTGTTAATGGCTTTTCTGGACAGATCCTCTTTGAAAGATGGTGTATAGGTCTCTATAACGTGATGTT
TACAGCAATGCCTCCTTTAACTCTTGGAATATTTGAGAGATCATGCAGAAAAGAGAACATGTTGAAGTAC
CCTGAATTATACAAAACATCTCAGAATGCCCTGGACTTCAACACCAAGGTTTTCTGGGTTCATTGTTTAA
ATGGCCTCTTCCACTCAGTTATTCTGTTTTGGTTTCCACTAAAAGCCCTTCAGTATGGTACTGCATTTGG
AAATGGGAAAACCTCGGATTATCTGCTACTGGGAAACTTTGTGTACACTTTTGTGGTGATAACTGTGTGT
TTGAAAGCTGGATTGGAGACATCATATTGGACATGGTTCAGCCACATAGCGATATGGGGGAGCATCGCAC
TCTGGGTGGTGTTTTTTGGAATCTACTCATCTCTGTGGCCTGCCATTCCGATGGCCCCTGATATGTCAGG
AGAGGCAGCCATGTTGTTCAGTTCTGGAGTCTTTTGGATGGGCTTGTTATTCATCCCTGTGGCATCTCTG
CTCCTTGATGTGGTGTACAAGGTTATCAAGAGGACTGCTTTTAAAACATTGGTCGATGAAGTTCAGGAGC
TGGAGGCAAAATCTCAAGACCCAGGAGCAGTTGTACTTGGAAAAAGCCTGACCGAGAGGGCGCAACTGCT
CAAGAACGTCTTTAAGAAGAACCACGTGAACTTGTACCGCTCTGAATCCTTGCAACAAAATCTGCTCCAT
GGGTATGCGTTCTCTCAAGATGAAAATGGAATCGTTTCACAGTCTGAAGTGATAAGAGCATATGATACCA
CGAAACAGAGGCCCGACGAATGGGCCTCGAGATATCTAGACCCAGCTTTCTTGTACAAAGTGGTTGATCT
AGAGGGCCCGCGGTTCGAACTCGAGGTACCGAATTCGTACCCATACGACGTCCCAGACTACGCTTAATTC
ACTCCTCAGGTGCAGGCTGCCTATCAGAAGGTGGTGGCTGGTGTGGCCAATGCCCTGGCTCACAAATACC
ACTGAGATC
Features (pLannotate 1.2.2; 24 found; start..end, strand, type, name):
     68..123     +  polyA_signal   β-globin poly(A) signal: rabbit β-globin polyadenylation signal (Gil and Proudfoot, 1987)
    508..524     -  protein_bind   lac operator: The lac repressor binds to the lac operator to inhibit transcription in E. coli. This inhibition can be relieved by adding lactose or isopropyl-β-D-thiogalactopyranoside (IPTG). lac repressor encoded by lacI
    532..562     -  promoter       lac promoter: promoter for the E. coli lac operon
    577..598     -  protein_bind   CAP binding site: CAP binding activates transcription in the presence of cAMP. E. coli catabolite activator protein
    611..650     -  CDS            lacI (fragment): lac repressor; lacI; The lac repressor binds to the lac operator to inhibit transcription in E. coli. This inhibition can be relieved by adding lactose or isopropyl-β-D-thiogalactopyranoside (IPTG).
    657..679     +  promoter       SV40 promoter (fragment): SV40 enhancer and early promoter
    703..838     +  rep_origin     SV40 ori: SV40 origin of replication
    858..992     +  polyA_signal   SV40 poly(A) signal: SV40 polyadenylation signal
    994..1048    -  CDS            lacI (fragment): lac repressor; lacI; The lac repressor binds to the lac operator to inhibit transcription in E. coli. This inhibition can be relieved by adding lactose or isopropyl-β-D-thiogalactopyranoside (IPTG).
   1231..1819    -  rep_origin     ori: high-copy-number ColE1/pMB1/pBR322/pUC origin of replication
   1990..2850    -  CDS            AmpR: β-lactamase; bla; confers resistance to ampicillin, carbenicillin, and related antibiotics
   2851..2955    -  promoter       AmpR promoter: bla
   3130..3262    +  promoter       HSV TK promoter (fragment): herpes simplex virus thymidine kinase promoter
   3267..4070    +  CDS            NeoR/KanR: aminoglycoside phosphotransferase from Tn5; aph(3')-II (or nptII); confers resistance to neomycin, kanamycin, and G418 (Geneticin®)
   4077..4125    +  polyA_signal   HSV TK poly(A) signal: herpes simplex virus thymidine kinase polyadenylation signal (Cole and Stacy, 1985)
   4135..4514    +  enhancer       CMV enhancer: human cytomegalovirus immediate early enhancer
   4516..4637    +  promoter       chicken β-actin promoter (fragment): contains a 21-bp deletion relative to the standard chicken β-actin promoter
   4677..4854    +  promoter       chicken β-actin promoter (fragment): No description available
   4855..5871    +  intron         chimeric intron: chimera between introns from chicken β-actin and rabbit β-globin
   5875..5973    +  CDS            HBB (fragment): HBB_COLGU - Experimental evidence at transcript level: Swiss-Prot protein existence level 2. Involved in oxygen transport from the lung to the various peripheral tissues. From Colobus guereza (Mantled guereza) (Eastern black-and-white colobus monkey).
   5967..5991    +  protein_bind   attB1: mutant version of attB; recombination site for the Gateway® BP reaction BP Clonase™
   6027..9473    +  CDS            ATP8A1: AT8A1_BOVIN - Experimental evidence at protein level: Swiss-Prot protein existence level 1. Catalytic component of a P4-ATPase flippase complex which catalyzes the hydrolysis of ATP coupled to the transport of aminophospholipids from the outer to the inner leaflet of various membranes and ensures the maintenance of asymmetric distribution of phospholipids (By similarity). Phospholipid translocation seems also to be implicated in vesicle formation and in uptake of lipid signaling molecules. In vitro, its ATPase activity is selectively and stereospecifically stimulated by phosphatidylserine (PS)
   9490..9514    -  protein_bind   attB2: mutant version of attB; recombination site for the Gateway® BP reaction BP Clonase™
   9588..9662    +  CDS            HBB (fragment): HBB_PONPY - Experimental evidence at transcript level: Swiss-Prot protein existence level 2. Involved in oxygen transport from the lung to the various peripheral tissues. From Pongo pygmaeus (Bornean orangutan).
