[The description below was written by a language model from this plasmid's Addgene catalogue record and pLannotate feature annotations shown in this document.]
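Description:
pCAG/ATP8A1(E191Q)-HA is a mammalian expression plasmid of about 9.7 kb built on the pCAG backbone. It encodes human ATP8A1 carrying the E191Q substitution, with a C-terminal HA epitope tag. In bacteria it is propagated through a high-copy ColE1/pUC-type origin and selected with ampicillin via the β-lactamase gene. The backbone also carries a neomycin/kanamycin phosphotransferase cassette under an HSV thymidine kinase promoter fragment with the HSV TK poly(A) signal, which could support G418 selection of transfected mammalian cells. An SV40 origin is present too, along with remnants of lac regulatory sequence.

Expression is driven by the composite CAG promoter, made up of the CMV immediate-early enhancer, the chicken β-actin promoter and a chimeric β-actin/β-globin intron, which gives strong constitutive transcription in many mammalian cell types. The transcript ends at a rabbit β-globin polyadenylation signal. The short "HBB" fragments flagged on either side of the insert are most likely residual β-globin exon sequence from this cassette rather than separate coding regions. The ATP8A1 open reading frame was introduced by Gateway recombination and is flanked by attB1 and attB2 sites. The annotation tool matched it to the bovine orthologue, but the catalogue entry gives the species as human. The HA tag is not annotated as its own feature.

ATP8A1 is the catalytic subunit of a P4-ATPase flippase that moves aminophospholipids to the inner membrane leaflet. The record does not state the functional effect of E191Q, though the associated study examined flippase activities and substrate specificities of human P4-ATPases. The depositor notes that a second, companion plasmid must be co-transfected for the encoded protein to localize correctly in cells.
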