Addgene plasmid #209240: pCAG/ATP8A1(E191Q)-HA
Purpose: Mammalian expression of ATP8A1 mutant E191Q
Depositing lab: Hye-Won Shin. Publication: Phospholipid flippase activities and substrate specificities of human type IV P-type ATPases localized to the plasma membrane. Takatsu H, Tanaka G, Segawa K, Suzuki J, Nagata S, Nakayama K, Shin HW. J Biol Chem. 2014 Nov 28;289(48):33543-56. doi: 10.1074/jbc.M114.593012. Epub 2014 Oct 14. PubMed 25315773.
Backbone
  Vector backbone: pCAG
  Vector type: Mammalian Expression
Growth in bacteria
  Bacterial resistance: Ampicillin, 100 μg/mL
  Growth temperature: 37°C
  Growth strain: DH5alpha
  Copy number: High Copy
Gene/Insert
  Gene/Insert name: ATP8A1
  Species: H. sapiens (human)
  Mutation: E191Q
  Entrez Gene: ATP8A1 (a.k.a. ATPASEII, ATPIA, ATPP2)
  Tag / fusion protein: HA (C terminal on insert)
  Cloning method: Gateway Cloning
Terms and licenses: Academic/Nonprofit Terms; Industry Terms: Not Available to Industry
Depositor comments: The plasmid requires co-transfection with Addgene Plasmid 209223 to ensure the cellular localization of the encoded protein (Takatsu et al., 2011, JBC).
How to cite: pCAG/ATP8A1(E191Q)-HA was a gift from Hye-Won Shin (Addgene plasmid # 209240 ; http://n2t.net/addgene:209240 ; RRID:Addgene_209240)
